>Addgene plasmid #98415 | pYZ159 | addgene full sequence | sequence record 205839 | Addgene NGS Result
AGCGCCCAATACGCAAACCGCCTCTCCCCGCGCGTTGGCCGATTCATTAATGCAGCTGGCACGACAGGTT
TCCCGACTGGAAAGCGGGCAGTGAGCGCAACGCAATTAATGTGAGTTAGCTCACTCATTAGGCACCCCAG
GCTTTACACTTTATGCTTCCGGCTCGTATGTTGTGTGGAATTGTGAGCGGATAACAATTTCACACAGGAA
ACAGCTATGACCATGATTACGCCAAGCGCGCAATTAACCCTCACTAAAGGGAACAAAAGCTGGAGCTCCA
CCGCGGTGGCGGCCGCTCTAGAACTAGTCGATCCGCCGGGCTGCAGGAATTCGATATCAAGGTTATCGAT
ACCGTCCACCTCGAGGGGGGGCCCGGTACCCAATTCGCCCTATAGTGAGTCGTATTACGCGCGCTCACTG
GCCGTCGTTTTACAACGTCGTGACTGGGAAAACCCTGGCGTTACCCAACTTAATCGCCTTGCAGCACATC
CCCCTTTCGCCAGCTGGCGTAATAGCGAAGAGGCCCGCACCGATCGCCCTTCCCAACAGTTGCGCAGCCT
GAATGGCGAATGG
[124 nt withheld, positions 574-697]
C
[91 nt withheld, positions 699-789]
A
[49 nt withheld, positions 791-839]
CCTTTGACGTTGGAGTCCACGTTCTTT
[37 nt withheld, positions 867-903]
ACCCTATCTCGGTCTATTCTTTTGATTTATAAGGGATTTTGCCGATTTCGGCCTATTGGTTAAAAAATGA
GCTGATTTAACAAAAATTTAACGCGAATTTTAACAAAATATTAACGTTTACAATTTCAACTCGGTCATAA
AGTTGAACGGATGTCGTAAATCAATTCCATGCTTTTGCAACTTAATACATCTTTGCTTGACTATAACATA
CCAAAAGAAAAAACATTAGAGCCTTAAAATTTACGCTTTTGTCAATTGCATTTTTAACGATAATAAATAT
GCGACACAATTAATCAATAAAAATTAGGTCAAATCAAATGATATGAATTTATTCTACATTAAACCCTATT
ACAAAATTTTTTCAAGTTCTTCAACAACAGCCTTAGTAATATCAGCGGTAGAAGCCTCACCTCCCAAATC
GCGAGTATAAAGACCACGTCCACCAATTGAAGTATCATCCAAGACCTTGCGTACGGCGGCTTCGATAGCT
TCAGCCTCCTTAGGAGCATTCAAACCATAACGAAGGAGAAGGGAAGCAGATAAAATTGTACCAACAGGAT
TAACAATGCCCTTGCCAGCGATATCGGGAGCGCTACCGTGAATGGGCTCAACCAAACAATGAACCTTTTC
TTCTGATTTTCCTACCACACCGGAAAGGGAGGCAGAAGGCAAAAGGCCCAAGCTACCAGGAATGACAGAA
GCCTCATCTGAAATAATGTCACCAAACAAGTTGTCAGTCAAAACAACACCGTTAAGTGTACGAGGGCTCT
TGACCAAAAGCATGGCTGCGGAGTCAATGAGCTGGTTTTTTAAGGTAAGGTGAGGATATTCCTCCTTAAA
AATCTTAGCTACAGTCTTGCGCCAAAGACGAGAAGTTGCCAAAACATTAGCTTTGTCGAGTAATGTGACG
GGAGCAGGAGGGTTGGAAGTTTCAGCTAACCAAGCAGCCAAACGAGCAATACGAGAAACTTCTTCCAAAC
TGTAAGGCCAAGTGTCCATAGCATAACCCGATCCGTTGTCCTCAGTGCGCTCACCAAAGTAACAACCTCC
AGTAAGTTCTCGTACAACACAAAAATCGACACCTTCAACGATTTCAGGCTTCAAAGGGCTGTACTTGACT
AAAGACTTGCTGGCAAAGTTGCAAGGTCGAAGGTTGGCCCAAACACCCATACTCTTACGAAGCTTCAATA
AACCTTGCTCAGGACGACAATTGGGGTTGGTCCATTCAGGACCACCAACGGCACCCAAAAGAACACCGTC
AGCTTCCAAACAAGCCTTCACAGTCTCGTCAGTCAAAGGGGTTCCATAGGCATCAATAGAGGCACCTCCA
ATCTTGTGTTCTTCAAACTCCAGTTTTAACTCAGGTCGCTTCTTCTCAACGACTTTCAAAACCTCCAAGG
CAGAAGCAACAATTTCAGGGCCAATATGATCTCCTGGTAAGACGACGATTTTCTTTGCACACATGTTGTT
GAAGAAGTTTTGTTGTGAAATGGTTTCGTGAAAGTTTCAGACCCTACCGCAAAAATGCCTGGTTTCGGGA
AACTCAACACTGTTGCACTTTTTATACTACAGATTGGGATATCGATAATATTGCGTAAAAAATCCTTTTT
TTAAAAAGCTTGTTTACAGTAACGTAAATGACCAGAAATCAGATGAAAATCACAAGAAAGCAAATAATTC
ACGTTAAATCCTGATATGTTTGATTTTGTGATGAAATCATGGATGTTCATAGGAATTGTTGAAATTGCGC
TTTTTTAACGAAATATACAAGTATCCTGGAGCTTACTTAATTAATTAATGAATCTTTGTTTCTAGATATT
AAAATAGTAGCCTCAATTATCAGCGCTTTCTACGTTAGTAAACGAAATTTTTAATGTCAAAAAAATGTTT
AATAGACAGTACGAATATGCATTATAATGTTCATAAATAATTTGAGTATGTGTACGAGTTGTCTTTAAAC
CCACAGAGGTAGAATGTATATATAAAATTAATAAGCTAAGTGTAATACTTAAAAAATACATGTCGATCGA
CTCTAGAGGATCAGAAAATTATCGCCATAAAAGACAGAATAAGTCATCAGCGGTTGTTTCATTTCCTATA
TTTTTTTTTTATTTTTTTATTTTTTAATAAGGGAAAATTTAACGTCTAAGGATACAGAAGATTGTTAGCA
CATTAAAGTAATAAAGGCTTAAGTAGTAAGTGCCTTAGCATGTTATTGTATTTCAAAGGACATAATCTAA
AATAATAACAATATCATTTCTCACAAGTTATTCAATTTTCTTTTTTTTTTCTAATAATATCAAGAATGTA
TTATTTGTTTGACATAAGTCAACTAATTTATTTAATATGCTGGATTAATCTTGCAGACATGTAAATTAAC
AAGTTTTAGTCAAATAACGTTGAAGTTTCAATGAACTCAAATAATTTCTCTTTTTTTTTATATAACCATA
ATCTGATTTATATTTTCCGCAGGGATCAACTGAAGTTATGACATTTGGATTGGATCACTTATAACCTTGG
TCGCCAAATAATACAAAAATCAGCGTTATAAAACAAAGAAGGTTTTTGTTAAGAAATTAATCCTCTTTCT
TGATAAGAAAGTTGAACCGAAATTGCAGATACTGATATATGAAAATAATACCCACAATTTTGGGAATAGC
GCAAGCCTCAATTTAAACAATAGGTGAGGACACATGATAATGACCTCAATGATTGTTAGAAGAAAAGAGC
CTCATTACAAAATCGAAAAATGAATGGTTGGGTACAAGTTTCCAAAACATGGTAAAGTGGACTTTGCGTA
TGAGACGTAAATAGAAAAAAACACTTGTTATATGTTTTCTAGAATTATTGTTGTCTCTTTATGGTTGGAT
GATGCAAAATAGTAATTTCGGTTAGTTGCTGTAAAACACCACGAGACAAATAGATATGGATATTTATTAA
ATCAGGAAAAACGTAACTCTCGGCTACTGGATGGTTCAGTCACCCAACGATTACTGGGGAGAGAAAACAG
GGCAAAAGCAAAGCTTAAAGGAATCCGATTGTCATTCGGCAATGTGCAGCGAAACTAAAAACCGGATAAT
GGACCTGTTAATCGAAACATTGAAGATAAAGGAAGAGGAATCCTGGCATATCATCAATTGAATAAGTTGA
ATTAATTATTTCAATCTCATTCTCACTTTCTGACTTATAGTCGCTTTGTTAAATCATATGTCGACTCTAG
AGGATCCCCGGGTAAAAGGAATGTCTCCCTTGCCAGTACTGCTAGGGTTTTTCTTTCAAACTATGGAAGC
CCATTCAAGCTGCATATTACGATTTTGTTTTTCGCTTTTAGAAAGTGGTTTAGATGAGATAATAGAAAAA
TTCTTGATCTCCGACAACGAGTACTTTTATTTTTTTTGCTAATCACTTTACTCAATATTAGCTCGAAATC
GTAGAAACGTAGACGGGTGCGGGATACCGAGTGGTGTAGTTAAGAATTTTTATAAACCACGTGGCCCAAA
AATATGAACCCAAAACGTTTATACATGAGTATACTTTAAGAAGGCTATACCCCTTCGTGTTAGATGTAGT
TTTAGCTACCCAACCCGAGTCTATGAGCTTGACTTCAGATGTAGAAGGCATTAAATCGTTTTGAATATTA
ATTAAAAAACGATGAAAATTAAATATTTAAAAGCAATCATACGCTGAAAATTTAGTGCTGTGGCTAATCC
TTCAACATGGAAATGCCATAAAAGTGACTTTGACAAAAAAAAAAGTATATACAGGTAGTAAACTCATCTA
CTTCATTGACTTTGTTTACAGCATGTGGAAGGAGGAATATTTATTGCTAAATCGTAGTTTAACATTCAAT
AAGTAATACTATTGAAATTCGACAAGATTGGCCGCATGGATGAAAAAGAGGCATTTTGCTTTGGGAGAAT
TAGTCCAAATTAGAACTGAAAAAAAAACTTTACGAGGCAAAAATGTCGGATTGAGATCGTAAAAGTTCGC
TCGTCGTCTTTTGCTTTGTGATTGTTTTCATGGATACATCTTGCTGGATATTTAAATTTTAGTACTATGT
ATAAGATATTCTATAAATGTTTTATCACCCAAACCTGTTAGCGCCTTCTTAATTCTATTCAATCTGGCTT
TTGCTCTGAGACTACTTCTTGGACTTTCACTACTTGTTAGTTATACGGAATTTGTGTAATTAGAAGTGAA
ATAATCCTTTCTATTAGTAATGCGAGCTGCAATTCGAGTCTAACTCCTTAACCACTCGGACATAGTGACT
TATCTGACACTCATTGTAAATTAATATATATATAGGCATTTTGTTTAGTTAAAGGTACTTAAGTAATTAG
TATAAACGAACCAATTTTATAATCAGGAAGTTAAGTGAATGGTAGCACATGTCGTAAAAATTGTGAATTT
TTATTGAATAATATTTTAAATACAAGCCTTTCTAGACTAGGTATACTCATAAACATATATGAGCAAAAGG
ATAGAGGAGATTACATTGCATCTTCTACAAATTTATTTATTGCCCTTTACTGAAAAATTAAATAATGAGT
ACTAAATGATAAAAAGCGCTCAGTACAAGAAAGATTGCAAAAATATTGCATTCTTCATGAATTAAAGTTG
CATATAAGGCATATTGAAAGTAATAGTACTAAAACAGCAGTTAGCGAAAATTAATAGAATTATATTCGCA
AGACAATTGTGACATTAAATTAAAAAATTGTAGAATTTTTACTATCCTCTTTAACGCCATGAGCCTTTAT
AAAAAGGTTAAATTAGTTTTAACATTCTTTTTTTGAGTAAGAGTTTACAATTTATCAAAACCTGTGTTAT
TATATTCATTAGTTTCAATTTATTAGCATCTAGAGAAAAATCAATTGGCAGTTACATTGTTGGAATTTAT
GAAGAAAAAGAATCTACAACGGAGAATAAGTTGCTGATCGCTTTCCCTAAAATTGTATATTTTGCTGAGC
TTATTTTGACATTTCGTTGAAGTTTTCTCTAATTCGCATTCATTTTAAGTAAAACAATGAGAAATAAAAT
TACAAAAAATACAAATTAAAATACAATTTTTAGCTATAATTATAGACGATGCCCTTGTATCCCATTCTGT
CTCGCTTGCCCCTACTTTTTATCTTTTATATACCATAATGAACGCTGCCGCTACTAACCATACCCCGATT
TTACATTTCGGACTCCCAAGGACGTACAAAATAGAAAACTATAGAAAAAAATAATCAGAAAATAGCATGT
CATCTCTTTGTAAAACGCGTTTGCAAGAAGAAAGGAAACAATGGAGAAGAGATCATCCATTTGTATGTAA
ATTTTAGTAAACTTGAAGAAATCACTAACAACTTCTCTTACTTAGGGATTCTATGCAAAACCTTGTAAAT
CATCTGATGGAGGACTCGATTTAATGAATTGGAAGGTTGGATTTCCAGGTGGCACTTTTCGGGGAAATGT
GCGCGGAACCCCTATTTGTTTATTTTTCTAAATACATTCAAATATGTATCCGCTCATGAGACAATAACCC
TGATAAATGCTTCAATAATATTGAAAAAGGAAGAGTATGAGTATTCAACATTTCCGTGTCGCCCTTATTC
CCTTTTTTGCGGCATTTTGCCTTCCTGTTTTTGCTCACCCAGAAACGCTGGTGAAAGTAAAAGATGCTGA
AGATCAGTTGGGTGCACGAGTGGGTTACATCGAACTGGATCTCAACAGCGGTAAGATCCTTGAGAGTTTT
CGCCCCGAAGAACGTTTTCCAATGATGAGCACTTTTAAAGTTCTGCTATGTGGCGCGGTATTATCCCGTA
TTGACGCCGGGCAAGAGCAACTCGGTCGCCGCATACACTATTCTCAGAATGACTTGGTTGAGTACTCACC
AGTCACAGAAAAGCATCTTACGGATGGCATGACAGTAAGAGAATTATGCAGTGCTGCCATAACCATGAGT
GATAACACTGCGGCCAACTTACTTCTGACAACGATCGGAGGACCGAAGGAGCTAACCGCTTTTTTGCACA
ACATGGGGGATCATGTAACTCGCCTTGATCGTTGGGAACCGGAGCTGAATGAAGCCATACCAAACGACGA
GCGTGACACCACGATGCCTGTAGCAATGGCAACAACGTTGCGCAAACTATTAACTGGCGAACTACTTACT
CTAGCTTCCCGGCAACAATTAATAGACTGGATGGAGGCGGATAAAGTTGCAGGACCACTTCTGCGCTCGG
CCCTTCCGGCTGGCTGGTTTATTGCTGATAAATCTGGAGCCGGTGAGCGTGGATCTCGCGGTATCATTGC
AGCACTGGGGCCAGATGGTAAGCCCTCCCGTATCGTAGTTATCTACACGACGGGGAGTCAGGCAACTATG
GATGAACGAAATAGACAGATCGCTGAGATAGGTGCCTCACTGATTAAGCATTGGTAACTGTCAGACCAAG
TTTACTCATATATACTTTAGATTGATTTAAAACTTCATTTTTAATTTAAAAGGATCTAGGTGAAGATCCT
TTTTGATAATCTCATGACCAAAATCCCTTAACGTGAGTTTTCGTTCCACTGAGCGTCAGACCCCGTAGAA
AAGATCAAAGGATCTTCTTGAGATCCTTTTTTTCTGCGCGTAATCTGCTGCTTGCAAACAAAAAAACCAC
CGCTACCAGCGGTGGTTTGTTTGCCGGATCAAGAGCTACCAACTCTTTTTCCGAAGGTAACTGGCTTCAG
CAGAGCGCAGATACCAAATACTGTTCTTCTAGTGTAGCCGTAGTTAGGCCACCACTTCAAGAACTCTGTA
GCACCGCCTACATACCTCGCTCTGCTAATCCTGTTACCAGTGGCTGCTGCCAGTGGCGATAAGTCGTGTC
TTACCGGGTTGGACTCAAGACGATAGTTACCGGATAAGGCGCAGCGGTCGGGCTGAACGGGGGGTTCGTG
CACACAGCCCAGCTTGGAGCGAACGACCTACACCGAACTGAGATACCTACAGCGTGAGCTATGAGAAAGC
GCCACGCTTCCCGAAGGGAGAAAGGCGGACAGGTATCCGGTAAGCGGCAGGGTCGGAACAGGAGAGCGCA
CGAGGGAGCTTCCAGGGGGAAACGCCTGGTATCTTTATAGTCCTGTCGGGTTTCGCCACCTCTGACTTGA
GCGTCGATTTTTGTGATGCTCGTCAGGGGGGCGGAGCCTATGGAAAAACGCCAGCAACGCGGCCTTTTTA
CGGTTCCTGGCCTTTTGCTGGCCTTTTGCTCACATGTTCTTTCCTGCGTTATCCCCTGATTCTGTGGATA
ACCGTATTACCGCCTTTGAGTGAGCTGATACCGCTCGCCGCAGCCGAACGACCGAGCGCAGCGAGTCAGT
GAGCGAGGAAGCGGAAG
Features (pLannotate 1.2.2; 18 found; start..end, strand, type, name):
      2..94      +  CDS            lacI (fragment): lac repressor; lacI; The lac repressor binds to the lac operator to inhibit transcription in E. coli. This inhibition can be relieved by adding lactose or isopropyl-β-D-thiogalactopyranoside (IPTG).
    107..128     +  protein_bind   CAP binding site: CAP binding activates transcription in the presence of cAMP. E. coli catabolite activator protein
    143..173     +  promoter       lac promoter: promoter for the E. coli lac operon
    181..197     +  protein_bind   lac operator: The lac repressor binds to the lac operator to inhibit transcription in E. coli. This inhibition can be relieved by adding lactose or isopropyl-β-D-thiogalactopyranoside (IPTG). lac repressor encoded by lacI
    242..260     +  promoter       T3 promoter: promoter for bacteriophage T3 RNA polymerase
    273..380     +  misc_feature   MCS: pBluescript multiple cloning site
    389..407     -  promoter       T7 promoter: promoter for bacteriophage T7 RNA polymerase
    415..570     +  CDS            lacZα (fragment): LacZα fragment of β-galactosidase; lacZ fragment
    574..1029    +  rep_origin     f1 ori (sequence partly withheld): f1 bacteriophage origin of replication; arrow indicates direction of (+) strand synthesis
   1255..2367    -  CDS            leu1: LEU3_SCHPO - Experimental evidence at protein level: Swiss-Prot protein existence level 1. Catalyzes the oxidation of 3-carboxy-2-hydroxy-4- methylpentanoate (3-isopropylmalate) to 3-carboxy-4-methyl-2- oxopentanoate. The product decarboxylates to 4-methyl-2 oxopentanoate. From Schizosaccharomyces pombe (strain 972 / ATCC 24843) (Fission yeast).
   2955..4109    +  promoter       nmt1 promoter: wild-type nmt1 promoter from Schizosaccharomyces pombe, conferring strong thiamine-repressible expression
   4113..4137    -  misc_feature   MCS (fragment): pUC18/19 multiple cloning site
   5206..5989    -  rep_origin     ars1: Schizosaccharomyces pombe autonomously replicating sequence ars1
   6150..6215    +  CDS            hus5 (fragment): UBC9_SCHPO - Also known as ubc9. Experimental evidence at protein level: Swiss-Prot protein existence level 1. Catalyzes the covalent attachment of ubiquitin-like protein SUMO/Smt3 to other proteins. Required for efficient recovery from DNA damage or S-phase arrest and normal mitosis. This may be as part of a checkpoint independent recovery process. From Schizosaccharomyces pombe (strain 972 / ATCC 24843) (Fission yeast).
   6269..6343    +  CDS            hus5 (fragment): UBC9_SCHPO - Also known as ubc9. Experimental evidence at protein level: Swiss-Prot protein existence level 1. Catalyzes the covalent attachment of ubiquitin-like protein SUMO/Smt3 to other proteins. Required for efficient recovery from DNA damage or S-phase arrest and normal mitosis. This may be as part of a checkpoint independent recovery process. From Schizosaccharomyces pombe (strain 972 / ATCC 24843) (Fission yeast).
   6365..6469    +  promoter       AmpR promoter: bla
   6470..7330    +  CDS            AmpR: β-lactamase; bla; confers resistance to ampicillin, carbenicillin, and related antibiotics
   7501..8089    +  rep_origin     ori: high-copy-number ColE1/pMB1/pBR322/pUC origin of replication
