[The description below was written by a language model from this plasmid's Addgene catalogue record and pLannotate feature annotations shown in this document.]
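Description:
pYZ159 is an empty-backbone episomal expression vector for the fission yeast Schizosaccharomyces pombe, listed at about 8.3 kb and built as an E. coli–yeast shuttle plasmid. In bacteria it is maintained through a high-copy ColE1/pUC-type origin and selected with ampicillin via the β-lactamase gene and its native promoter. An f1 phage origin is also present, along with pBluescript-derived sequences: a lac promoter/operator region, a lacZα fragment, flanking T3 and T7 promoters, and a multiple cloning site. In S. pombe, the ars1 autonomously replicating sequence supports extrachromosomal maintenance. The S. pombe leu1 gene, encoding 3-isopropylmalate dehydrogenase, serves as an auxotrophic marker that complements leucine-requiring host strains.

The expression module is a thiamine-repressible nmt promoter followed by a short pUC-type polylinker fragment, where a gene of interest would be inserted. The catalogue entry names this promoter as nmt41, the attenuated medium-strength variant, whereas the automated annotation labels it as wild-type nmt1. The variants differ by only small changes, so this labelling probably reflects similarity matching rather than a real conflict. No insert, tag or reporter is recorded, and no transcription terminator is annotated downstream of the cloning site, although a stretch of about 1 kb there carries no annotation. Two short fragments matching hus5 lie near ars1 and are most likely incidental genomic sequence rather than functional elements. The associated publication describes optimised common entry vectors paired with designer marker deletions, so pYZ159 appears intended for regulated, moderate-level expression of cloned genes in leu1-deficient S. pombe strains.
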