Addgene plasmid #98415: pYZ159
Purpose: (Empty Backbone) Pombe Expression Vector - nmt41 promoter with Sp.leu1 marker
Depositing lab: Jef Boeke. Depositing organization: NYU Grossman School of Medicine. Publication: Construction of Designer Selectable Marker Deletions with CRISPR-Cas9 Toolbox in Schizosaccharomyces pombe and Optimized Design of Common Entry Vectors. Zhao Y, Boeke JD. G3 (Bethesda). 2018 Jan 10. pii: g3.117.300363. doi: 10.1534/g3.117.300363. PubMed 29321167.
Backbone
  Vector backbone: pYZ159
  Backbone size (bp): 8281
  Vector type: Yeast Expression
  Selectable markers: Spleu1
Growth in bacteria
  Bacterial resistance: Ampicillin, 100 μg/mL
  Growth temperature: 37°C
  Growth strain: DH5alpha
  Copy number: High Copy
Terms and licenses: Academic/Nonprofit Terms; Industry Terms: Not Available to Industry
How to cite: pYZ159 was a gift from Jef Boeke (Addgene plasmid # 98415 ; http://n2t.net/addgene:98415 ; RRID:Addgene_98415)
